>Addgene plasmid #80184 | non-targeting control gRNA (BRDN0001145381) | depositor full sequence | sequence record 150846 | Full Sequence
CCCGGGTGCAAAGATGGATAAAGTTTTAAACAGAGAGGAATCTTTGCAGCTAATGGACCTTCTAGGTCTT
GAAAGGAGTGGGAATTGGCTCCGGTGCCCGTCAGTGGGCAGAGCGCACATCGCCCACAGTCCCCGAGAAG
TTGGGGGGAGGGGTCGGCAATTGATCCGGTGCCTAGAGAAGGTGGCGCGGGGTAAACTGGGAAAGTGATG
TCGTGTACTGGCTCCGCCTTTTTCCCGAGGGTGGGGGAGAACCGTATATAAGTGCAGTAGTCGCCGTGAA
CGTTCTTTTTCGCAACGGGTTTGCCGCCAGAACACAGGTAAGTGCCGTGTGTGGTTCCCGCGGGCCTGGC
CTCTTTACGGGTTATGGCCCTTGCGTGCCTTGAATTACTTCCACCTGGCTGCAGTACGTGATTCTTGATC
CCGAGCTTCGGGTTGGAAGTGGGTGGGAGAGTTCGAGGCCTTGCGCTTAAGGAGCCCCTTCGCCTCGTGC
TTGAGTTGAGGCCTGGCCTGGGCGCTGGGGCCGCCGCGTGCGAATCTGGTGGCACCTTCGCGCCTGTCTC
GCTGCTTTCGATAAGTCTCTAGCCATTTAAAATTTTTGATGACCTGCTGCGACGCTTTTTTTCTGGCAAG
ATAGTCTTGTAAATGCGGGCCAAGATCTGCACACTGGTATTTCGGTTTTTGGGGCCGCGGGCGGCGACGG
GGCCCGTGCGTCCCAGCGCACATGTTCGGCGAGGCGGGGCCTGCGAGCGCGGCCACCGAGAATCGGACGG
GGGTAGTCTCAAGCTGGCCGGCCTGCTCTGGTGCCTGGCCTCGCGCCGCCGTGTATCGCCCCGCCCTGGG
CGGCAAGGCTGGCCCGGTCGGCACCAGTTGCGTGAGCGGAAAGATGGCCGCTTCCCGGCCCTGCTGCAGG
GAGCTCAAAATGGAGGACGCGGCGCTCGGGAGAGCGGGCGGGTGAGTCACCCACACAAAGGAAAAGGGCC
TTTCCGTCCTCAGCCGTCGCTTCATGTGACTCCACGGAGTACCGGGCGCCGTCCAGGCACCTCGATTAGT
TCTCGAGCTTTTGGAGTACGTCGTCTTTAGGTTGGGGGGAGGGGTTTTATGCGATGGAGTTTCCCCACAC
TGAGTGGGTGGAGACTGAAGTTAGGCCAGCTTGGCACTTGATGTAATTCTCCTTGGAATTTGCCCTTTTT
GAGTTTGGATCTTGGTTCATTCTCAAGCCTCAGACAGTGGTTCAAAGTTTTTTTCTTCCATTTCAGGTGT
CGTGACGTACGGCCACCATGACCGAGTACAAGCCCACGGTGCGCCTCGCCACCCGCGACGACGTCCCCAG
GGCCGTACGCACCCTCGCCGCCGCGTTCGCCGACTACCCCGCCACGCGCCACACCGTCGATCCGGACCGC
CACATCGAGCGGGTCACCGAGCTGCAAGAACTCTTCCTCACGCGCGTCGGGCTCGACATCGGCAAGGTGT
GGGTCGCGGACGACGGCGCCGCCGTGGCGGTCTGGACCACGCCGGAGAGCGTCGAAGCGGGGGCGGTGTT
CGCCGAGATCGGCCCGCGCATGGCCGAGTTGAGCGGTTCCCGGCTGGCCGCGCAGCAACAGATGGAAGGC
CTCCTGGCGCCGCACCGGCCCAAGGAGCCCGCGTGGTTCCTGGCCACCGTCGGAGTCTCGCCCGACCACC
AGGGCAAGGGTCTGGGCAGCGCCGTCGTGCTCCCCGGAGTGGAGGCGGCCGAGCGCGCCGGGGTGCCCGC
CTTCCTGGAGACCTCCGCGCCCCGCAACCTCCCCTTCTACGAGCGGCTCGGCTTCACCGTCACCGCCGAC
GTCGAGGTGCCCGAAGGACCGCGCACCTGGTGCATGACCCGCAAGCCCGGTGCCTGAACGCGTTAAGTCG
ACAATCAACCTCTGGATTACAAAATTTGTGAAAGATTGACTGGTATTCTTAACTATGTTGCTCCTTTTAC
GCTATGTGGATACGCTGCTTTAATGCCTTTGTATCATGCTATTGCTTCCCGTATGGCTTTCATTTTCTCC
TCCTTGTATAAATCCTGGTTGCTGTCTCTTTATGAGGAGTTGTGGCCCGTTGTCAGGCAACGTGGCGTGG
TGTGCACTGTGTTTGCTGACGCAACCCCCACTGGTTGGGGCATTGCCACCACCTGTCAGCTCCTTTCCGG
GACTTTCGCTTTCCCCCTCCCTATTGCCACGGCGGAACTCATCGCCGCCTGCCTTGCCCGCTGCTGGACA
GGGGCTCGGCTGTTGGGCACTGACAATTCCGTGGTGTTGTCGGGGAAATCATCGTCCTTTCCTTGGCTGC
TCGCCTGTGTTGCCACCTGGATTCTGCGCGGGACGTCCTTCTGCTACGTCCCTTCGGCCCTCAATCCAGC
GGACCTTCCTTCCCGCGGCCTGCTGCCGGCTCTGCGGCCTCTTCCGCGTCTTCGCCTTCGCCCTCAGACG
AGTCGGATCTCCCTTTGGGCCGCCTCCCCGCGTCGACTTTAAGACCAATGACTTACAAGGCAGCTGTAGA
TCTTAGCCACTTTTTAAAAGAAAAGGGGGGACTGGAAGGGCTAATTCACTCCCAACGAAGACAAGATCTG
CTTTTTGCTTGTACTGGGTCTCTCTGGTTAGACCAGATCTGAGCCTGGGAGCTCTCTGGCTAACTAGGGA
ACCCACTGCTTAAGCCTCAATAAAGCTTGCCTTGAGTGCTTCAAGTAGTGTGTGCCCGTCTGTTGTGTGA
CTCTGGTAACTAGAGATCCCTCAGACCCTTTTAGTCAGTGTGGAAAATCTCTAGCAGTACGTATAGTAGT
TCATGTCATCTTATTATTCAGTATTTATAACTTGCAAAGAAATGAATATCAGAGAGTGAGAGGAACTTGT
TTATTGCAGCTTATAATGGTTACAAATAAAGCAATAGCATCACAAATTTCACAAATAAAGCATTTTTTTC
ACTGCATTCTAGTTGTGGTTTGTCCAAACTCATCAATGTATCTTATCATGTCTGGCTCTAGCTATCCCGC
CCCTAACTCCGCCCATCCCGCCCCTAACTCCGCCCAGTTCCGCCCATTCTCCGCCCCATGGCTGACTAAT
TTTTTTTATTTATGCAGAGGCCGAGGCCGCCTCGGCCTCTGAGCTATTCCAGAAGTAGTGAGGAGGCTTT
TTTGGAGGCCTAGGGACGTACCCAATTCGCCCTATAGTGAGTCGTATTACGCGCGCTCACTGGCCGTCGT
TTTACAACGTCGTGACTGGGAAAACCCTGGCGTTACCCAACTTAATCGCCTTGCAGCACATCCCCCTTTC
GCCAGCTGGCGTAATAGCGAAGAGGCCCGCACCGATCGCCCTTCCCAACAGTTGCGCAGCCTGAATGGCG
AATGGG
[124 nt withheld, positions 3367-3490]
C
[91 nt withheld, positions 3492-3582]
A
[49 nt withheld, positions 3584-3632]
CCTTTGACGTTGGAGTCCACGTTCTTT
[37 nt withheld, positions 3660-3696]
ACCCTATCTCGGTCTATTCTTTTGATTTATAAGGGATTTTGCCGATTTCGGCCTATTGGTTAAAAAATGA
GCTGATTTAACAAAAATTTAACGCGAATTTTAACAAAATATTAACGCTTACAATTTAGGTGGCACTTTTC
GGGGAAATGTGCGCGGAACCCCTATTTGTTTATTTTTCTAAATACATTCAAATATGTATCCGCTCATGAG
ACAATAACCCTGATAAATGCTTCAATAATATTGAAAAAGGAAGAGTATGAGTATTCAACATTTCCGTGTC
GCCCTTATTCCCTTTTTTGCGGCATTTTGCCTTCCTGTTTTTGCTCACCCAGAAACGCTGGTGAAAGTAA
AAGATGCTGAAGATCAGTTGGGTGCACGAGTGGGTTACATCGAACTGGATCTCAACAGCGGTAAGATCCT
TGAGAGTTTTCGCCCCGAAGAACGTTTTCCAATGATGAGCACTTTTAAAGTTCTGCTATGTGGCGCGGTA
TTATCCCGTATTGACGCCGGGCAAGAGCAACTCGGTCGCCGCATACACTATTCTCAGAATGACTTGGTTG
AGTACTCACCAGTCACAGAAAAGCATCTTACGGATGGCATGACAGTAAGAGAATTATGCAGTGCTGCCAT
AACCATGAGTGATAACACTGCGGCCAACTTACTTCTGACAACGATCGGAGGACCGAAGGAGCTAACCGCT
TTTTTGCACAACATGGGGGATCATGTAACTCGCCTTGATCGTTGGGAACCGGAGCTGAATGAAGCCATAC
CAAACGACGAGCGTGACACCACGATGCCTGTAGCAATGGCAACAACGTTGCGCAAACTATTAACTGGCGA
ACTACTTACTCTAGCTTCCCGGCAACAATTAATAGACTGGATGGAGGCGGATAAAGTTGCAGGACCACTT
CTGCGCTCGGCCCTTCCGGCTGGCTGGTTTATTGCTGATAAATCTGGAGCCGGTGAGCGTGGGTCTCGCG
GTATCATTGCAGCACTGGGGCCAGATGGTAAGCCCTCCCGTATCGTAGTTATCTACACGACGGGGAGTCA
GGCAACTATGGATGAACGAAATAGACAGATCGCTGAGATAGGTGCCTCACTGATTAAGCATTGGTAACTG
TCAGACCAAGTTTACTCATATATACTTTAGATTGATTTAAAACTTCATTTTTAATTTAAAAGGATCTAGG
TGAAGATCCTTTTTGATAATCTCATGACCAAAATCCCTTAACGTGAGTTTTCGTTCCACTGAGCGTCAGA
CCCCGTAGAAAAGATCAAAGGATCTTCTTGAGATCCTTTTTTTCTGCGCGTAATCTGCTGCTTGCAAACA
AAAAAACCACCGCTACCAGCGGTGGTTTGTTTGCCGGATCAAGAGCTACCAACTCTTTTTCCGAAGGTAA
CTGGCTTCAGCAGAGCGCAGATACCAAATACTGTTCTTCTAGTGTAGCCGTAGTTAGGCCACCACTTCAA
GAACTCTGTAGCACCGCCTACATACCTCGCTCTGCTAATCCTGTTACCAGTGGCTGCTGCCAGTGGCGAT
AAGTCGTGTCTTACCGGGTTGGACTCAAGACGATAGTTACCGGATAAGGCGCAGCGGTCGGGCTGAACGG
GGGGTTCGTGCACACAGCCCAGCTTGGAGCGAACGACCTACACCGAACTGAGATACCTACAGCGTGAGCT
ATGAGAAAGCGCCACGCTTCCCGAAGGGAGAAAGGCGGACAGGTATCCGGTAAGCGGCAGGGTCGGAACA
GGAGAGCGCACGAGGGAGCTTCCAGGGGGAAACGCCTGGTATCTTTATAGTCCTGTCGGGTTTCGCCACC
TCTGACTTGAGCGTCGATTTTTGTGATGCTCGTCAGGGGGGCGGAGCCTATGGAAAAACGCCAGCAACGC
GGCCTTTTTACGGTTCCTGGCCTTTTGCTGGCCTTTTGCTCACATGTTCTTTCCTGCGTTATCCCCTGAT
TCTGTGGATAACCGTATTACCGCCTTTGAGTGAGCTGATACCGCTCGCCGCAGCCGAACGACCGAGCGCA
GCGAGTCAGTGAGCGAGGAAGCGGAAGAGCGCCCAATACGCAAACCGCCTCTCCCCGCGCGTTGGCCGAT
TCATTAATGCAGCTGGCACGACAGGTTTCCCGACTGGAAAGCGGGCAGTGAGCGCAACGCAATTAATGTG
AGTTAGCTCACTCATTAGGCACCCCAGGCTTTACACTTTATGCTTCCGGCTCGTATGTTGTGTGGAATTG
TGAGCGGATAACAATTTCACACAGGAAACAGCTATGACCATGATTACGCCAAGCGCGCAATTAACCCTCA
CTAAAGGGAACAAAAGCTGGAGCTGCAAGCTTAATGTAGTCTTATGCAATACTCTTGTAGTCTTGCAACA
TGGTAACGATGAGTTAGCAACATGCCTTACAAGGAGAGAAAAAGCACCGTGCATGCCGATTGGTGGAAGT
AAGGTGGTACGATCGTGCCTTATTAGGAAGGCAACAGACGGGTCTGACATGGATTGGACGAACCACTGAA
TTGCCGCATTGCAGAGATATTGTATTTAAGTGCCTAGCTCGATACATAAACGGGTCTCTCTGGTTAGACC
AGATCTGAGCCTGGGAGCTCTCTGGCTAACTAGGGAACCCACTGCTTAAGCCTCAATAAAGCTTGCCTTG
AGTGCTTCAAGTAGTGTGTGCCCGTCTGTTGTGTGACTCTGGTAACTAGAGATCCCTCAGACCCTTTTAG
TCAGTGTGGAAAATCTCTAGCAGTGGCGCCCGAACAGGGACTTGAAAGCGAAAGGGAAACCAGAGGAGCT
CTCTCGACGCAGGACTCGGCTTGCTGAAGCGCGCACGGCAAGAGGCGAGGGGCGGCGACTGGTGAGTACG
CCAAAAATTTTGACTAGCGGAGGCTAGAAGGAGAGAGATGGGTGCGAGAGCGTCAGTATTAAGCGGGGGA
GAATTAGATCGCGATGGGAAAAAATTCGGTTAAGGCCAGGGGGAAAGAAAAAATATAAATTAAAACATAT
AGTATGGGCAAGCAGGGAGCTAGAACGATTCGCAGTTAATCCTGGCCTGTTAGAAACATCAGAAGGCTGT
AGACAAATACTGGGACAGCTACAACCATCCCTTCAGACAGGATCAGAAGAACTTAGATCATTATATAATA
CAGTAGCAACCCTCTATTGTGTGCATCAAAGGATAGAGATAAAAGACACCAAGGAAGCTTTAGACAAGAT
AGAGGAAGAGCAAAACAAAAGTAAGACCACCGCACAGCAAGCGGCCGCTGATCTTCAGACCTGGAGGAGG
AGATATGAGGGACAATTGGAGAAGTGAATTATATAAATATAAAGTAGTAAAAATTGAACCATTAGGAGTA
GCACCCACCAAGGCAAAGAGAAGAGTGGTGCAGAGAGAAAAAAGAGCAGTGGGAATAGGAGCTTTGTTCC
TTGGGTTCTTGGGAGCAGCAGGAAGCACTATGGGCGCAGCGTCAATGACGCTGACGGTACAGGCCAGACA
ATTATTGTCTGGTATAGTGCAGCAGCAGAACAATTTGCTGAGGGCTATTGAGGCGCAACAGCATCTGTTG
CAACTCACAGTCTGGGGCATCAAGCAGCTCCAGGCAAGAATCCTGGCTGTGGAAAGATACCTAAAGGATC
AACAGCTCCTGGGGATTTGGGGTTGCTCTGGAAAACTCATTTGCACCACTGCTGTGCCTTGGAATGCTAG
TTGGAGTAATAAATCTCTGGAACAGATTTGGAATCACACGACCTGGATGGAGTGGGACAGAGAAATTAAC
AATTACACAAGCTTAATACACTCCTTAATTGAAGAATCGCAAAACCAGCAAGAAAAGAATGAACAAGAAT
TATTGGAATTAGATAAATGGGCAAGTTTGTGGAATTGGTTTAACATAACAAATTGGCTGTGGTATATAAA
ATTATTCATAATGATAGTAGGAGGCTTGGTAGGTTTAAGAATAGTTTTTGCTGTACTTTCTATAGTGAAT
AGAGTTAGGCAGGGATATTCACCATTATCGTTTCAGACCCACCTCCCAACCCCGAGGGGACCCAGAGAGG
GCCTATTTCCCATGATTCCTTCATATTTGCATATACGATACAAGGCTGTTAGAGAGATAATTAGAATTAA
TTTGACTGTAAACACAAAGATATTAGTACAAAATACGTGACGTAGAAAGTAATAATTTCTTGGGTAGTTT
GCAGTTTTAAAATTATGTTTTAAAATGGACTATCATATGCTTACCGTAACTTGAAAGTATTTCGATTTCT
TGGCTTTATATATCTTGTGGAAAGGACGAAACACCGACTGCGGAGCGCCCAATATCGTTTTAGAGCTAGA
AATAGCAAGTTAAAATAAGGCTAGTCCGTTATCAACTTGAAAAAGTGGCACCGAGTCGGTGCTTTTTTAA
GCTTGGCGTAACTAGATCTTGAGACAAATGGCAGTATTCATCCACAATTTTAAAAGAAAAGGGGGGATTG
GGGGGTACAGTGCAGGGGAAAGAATAGTAGACATAATAGCAACAGACATACAAACTAAAGAATTACAAAA
ACAAATTACAAAAATTCAAAATTTTCGGGTTTATTACAGGGACAGCAGAGATCCACTTTGGCGCCGGCTC
GAGGGGG
Features (pLannotate 1.2.2; 29 found; start..end, strand, type, name):
     14..80      +  CDS            small t antigen (fragment): SV40 (simian virus 40) small t antigen
    106..317     +  promoter       EF-1α core promoter: core promoter for human elongation factor EF-1α
    318..1256    +  intron         EF-1α intron A: intron upstream of the start codon of human EF-1α
   1278..1877    +  CDS            PuroR (fragment): puromycin N-acetyltransferase; pac from Streptomyces; confers resistance to puromycin
   1893..2481    +  misc_feature   WPRE: woodchuck hepatitis virus posttranscriptional regulatory element
   2532..2551    +  misc_feature   cPPT/CTS (fragment): central polypurine tract and central termination sequence of HIV-1
   2553..2786    +  LTR            3' LTR (ΔU3): self-inactivating 3' long terminal repeat (LTR) from HIV-1
   2864..2985    +  polyA_signal   SV40 poly(A) signal: SV40 polyadenylation signal
   3025..3160    +  rep_origin     SV40 ori: SV40 origin of replication
   3181..3199    -  promoter       T7 promoter: promoter for bacteriophage T7 RNA polymerase
   3207..3362    +  CDS            lacZα (fragment): LacZα fragment of β-galactosidase; lacZ fragment
   3367..3795    +  rep_origin     f1 ori (sequence partly withheld): f1 bacteriophage origin of replication; arrow indicates direction of (+) strand synthesis
   3848..3952    +  promoter       AmpR promoter: bla
   3953..4813    +  CDS            AmpR: β-lactamase; bla; confers resistance to ampicillin, carbenicillin, and related antibiotics
   4984..5572    +  rep_origin     ori: high-copy-number ColE1/pMB1/pBR322/pUC origin of replication
   5755..5847    +  CDS            lacI (fragment): lac repressor; lacI; The lac repressor binds to the lac operator to inhibit transcription in E. coli. This inhibition can be relieved by adding lactose or isopropyl-β-D-thiogalactopyranoside (IPTG).
   5860..5881    +  protein_bind   CAP binding site: CAP binding activates transcription in the presence of cAMP. E. coli catabolite activator protein
   5896..5926    +  promoter       lac promoter: promoter for the E. coli lac operon
   5934..5950    +  protein_bind   lac operator: The lac repressor binds to the lac operator to inhibit transcription in E. coli. This inhibition can be relieved by adding lactose or isopropyl-β-D-thiogalactopyranoside (IPTG). lac repressor encoded by lacI
   5995..6013    +  promoter       T3 promoter: promoter for bacteriophage T3 RNA polymerase
   6041..6267    +  promoter       RSV promoter: Rous sarcoma virus enhancer/promoter
   6268..6448    +  LTR            5' LTR (truncated): truncated 5' long terminal repeat (LTR) from HIV-1
   6495..6620    +  misc_feature   HIV-1 Ψ: packaging signal of human immunodeficiency virus type 1
   6604..6967    +  CDS            HIV-1 gag (fragment): gag protein from human immunodeficiency virus 1; gag
   7113..7346    +  misc_feature   RRE: The Rev response element (RRE) of HIV-1 allows for Rev-dependent mRNA export from the nucleus to the cytoplasm.
   7723..7749    +  CDS            Rev (fragment): human immunodeficiency virus 1 (HIV-1) Rev protein; rev; enhances nuclear export of unspliced and incompletely spliced viral mRNAs
   7753..7993    +  promoter       U6 promoter: RNA polymerase III promoter for human U6 snRNA
   8023..8098    +  misc_RNA       gRNA scaffold: guide RNA scaffold for the Streptococcus pyogenes CRISPR/Cas9 system
   8154..8271    +  misc_feature   cPPT/CTS: central polypurine tract and central termination sequence of HIV-1
