[The description below was written by a language model from this plasmid's Addgene catalogue record and pLannotate feature annotations shown in this document.]
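Description:
The non-targeting control gRNA (BRDN0001145381) plasmid is a third-generation lentiviral guide RNA vector built on the lentiGuide-Puro backbone, about 8.3 kb in size. It carries a single 20-nucleotide spacer designed as a non-targeting control for human cells. In bacteria it is maintained at high copy from a ColE1/pUC-type origin under ampicillin selection (AmpR, β-lactamase). The backbone also retains an f1 origin, an SV40 origin and poly(A) signal, and remnants of lac and T7/T3 cloning elements.

The lentiviral cassette starts with a chimeric RSV promoter fused to a truncated HIV-1 5' LTR, which makes genomic RNA production in packaging cells independent of Tat. It is followed by the Ψ packaging signal with a partial gag fragment and by the RRE for Rev-dependent nuclear export. A self-inactivating ΔU3 3' LTR closes the cassette. Inside it, the human U6 RNA polymerase III promoter drives the spacer fused to the Streptococcus pyogenes Cas9 gRNA scaffold, and a cPPT/CTS lies just downstream to aid nuclear import of the viral genome. A separate EF-1α promoter with its intron A expresses puromycin N-acetyltransferase, so transduced mammalian cells can be selected with puromycin. A WPRE after this marker enhances transcript stability and expression.

The vector encodes no Cas9, so the nuclease has to be supplied separately, for example from a Cas9-expressing cell line. The construct serves as a negative control alongside gene-targeting guides in the same backbone, showing the effects of transduction, selection and guide expression when no intended genomic site is cut. The record does not state the cloning method used to insert the guide.
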