Addgene plasmid #80184: non-targeting control gRNA (BRDN0001145381)
Purpose: 3rd generation lentiviral gRNA plasmid, non-targeting control gRNA
Depositing lab: John Doench & David Root. Depositing organization: Broad Institute. Publication: Optimized sgRNA design to maximize activity and minimize off-target effects of CRISPR-Cas9. Doench JG, Fusi N, Sullender M, Hegde M, Vaimberg EW, Donovan KF, Smith I, Tothova Z, Wilen C, Orchard R, Virgin HW, Listgarten J, Root DE. Nat Biotechnol. 2016 Jan 18. doi: 10.1038/nbt.3437. PubMed 26780180.
Backbone
  Vector backbone: lentiGuide-Puro
  Backbone manufacturer: Zhang Lab (Addgene plasmid # 52963)
  Vector type: Mammalian Expression, Lentiviral, CRISPR
  Selectable markers: Puromycin
Growth in bacteria
  Bacterial resistance: Ampicillin, 100 μg/mL
  Growth temperature: 37°C
  Growth strain: DH5alpha
  Copy number: High Copy
Gene/Insert
  Gene/Insert name: Non-targeting control gRNA
  gRNA/shRNA sequence: ACTGCGGAGCGCCCAATATC
  Species: H. sapiens (human)
  Promoter: hU6
  Cloning method: Unknown
  Sequencing primers: 5′ U6-F; 3′ pS2-R
Terms and licenses: Academic/Nonprofit Terms; Industry Terms: Not Available to Industry
How to cite: non-targeting control gRNA (BRDN0001145381) was a gift from John Doench & David Root (Addgene plasmid # 80184 ; http://n2t.net/addgene:80184 ; RRID:Addgene_80184)
