>Addgene plasmid #80184 | non-targeting control gRNA (BRDN0001145381) | depositor partial sequence | sequence record 150847 | Target Sequence
ACTGCGGAGCGCCCAATATC
