>Addgene plasmid #80184 | non-targeting control gRNA (BRDN0001145381) | addgene partial sequence | sequence record 189091 | hU6-F
ACGTAGAAAGTAATAATTTCTTGGGTAGTTTGCNCCTTTTAAAATTATGTTTTAAAATGGACTATCATAT
GCTTACCGTAACTTGAAAGTATTTCGATTTCTTGGCTTTATATATCTTGTGGAAAGGACGAAACACCGAC
TGCGGAGCGCCCAATATCGTTTTAGAGCTAGAAATAGCAAGTTAAAATAAGGCTAGTCCGTTATCAACTT
GAAAAAGTGGCACCGAGTCGGTGCTTTTTTAAGCTTGGCGTAACTAGATCTTGAGACAAATGGCAGTATT
CATCCACAATTTTAAAAGAAAAGGGGGGATTGGGGGGTACAGTGCAGGGGAAAGAATAGTAGACATAATA
GCAACAGACATACAAACTAAAGAATTACAAAAACAAATTACAAAAATTCAAAATTTTCGGGTTTATTACA
GGGACAGCAGAGATCCACTTTGGCGCCGGCTCGAGGGGGCCCGGGTGCAAAGATGGATAAAGTTTTAAAC
AGAGAGGAATCTTTGCAGCTAATGGACCTTCTAGGTCTTGAAAGGAGTGGGAATTGGCTCCGGTGCCCGT
CAGTGGGCAG
